>Addgene plasmid #122720 | pSKAP_AR | addgene full sequence | sequence record 245002 | Addgene NGS Result
GCGCAGATACCAAATACTGTTCTTCTAGTGTAGCCGTAGTTAGGCCACCACTTCAAGAACTCTGTAGCAC
CGCCTACATACCTCGCTCTGCTAATCCTGTTACCAGTGGCTGCTGCCAGTGGCGATAAGTCGTGTCTTAC
CGGGTTGGACTCAAGACGATAGTTACCGGATAAGGCGCAGCGGTCGGGCTGAACGGGGGGTTCGTGCACA
CAGCCCAGCTTGGAGCGAACGACCTACACCGAACTGAGATACCTACAGCGTGAGCTATGAGAAAGCGCCA
CGCTTCCCGAAGGGAGAAAGGCGGACAGGTATCCGGTAAGCGGCAGGGTCGGAACAGGAGAGCGCACGAG
GGAGCTTCCAGGGGGAAACGCCTGGTATCTTTATAGTCCTGTCGGGTTTCGCCACCTCTGACTTGAGCGT
CGATTTTTGTGATGCTCGTCAGGGGGGCGGAGCCTATGGAAAAACGCCAGCAACGCGGCCTTTTTACGGT
TCCTGGCCTTTTGCTGGCCTTTTGCTCACATGTTCTTTCCTGCGTTATCCCCTGATTCTGTGGATAACCG
TATTACCGCCTTTGAGTGAGCTGATACCGCTCGCCGCAGCCGAACGACCGAGCGCAGCGAGTCAGTGAGC
GAGGAAGCGGAAGAGCGCCCAATACGCAAACCGCCTCTCCCCGCGCGTTGGCCGATTCATTAATGCAGCT
GGCACGACAGGTTTCCCGACTGGAAAGCGGGCAGTGAGCGCAACGCAATTAATGTGAGTTAGCTCACTCA
TTAGGCACCCCAGGCTTTACACTTTATGCTTCCGGCTCGTATGTTGTGTGGAATTGTGAGCGGATAACAA
TTTCACACAGGAAACAGCTATGACCATGATTACGCCAAGCGCGCAATTAACCCTCACTAAAGGGAACAAA
AGCTGGAGCTCCACCGCGGTGGCGGCCGCTCTAGCCCGGGCGGATCCGTCGACCTGCAGTTCGAAGTTCC
TATTCTCTAGAAAGTATAGGAACTTCAGAGCGCTTTTGAAGCTCACGCTGCCGCAAGCACTCAGGGCGCA
AGGGCTGCTAAAGGAAGCGGAACACGTAGAAAGCCAGTCCGCAGAAACGGTGCTGACCCCGGATGAATGT
CAGCTACTGGGCTATCTGGACAAGGGAAAACGCAAGCGCAAAGAGAAAGCAGGTAGCTTGCAGTGGGCTT
ACATGGCGATAGCTAGACTGGGCGGTTTTATGGACAGCAAGCGAACCGGAATTGCCAGCTGGGGCGCCCT
CTGGTAAGGTTGGGAAGCCCTGCAAAGTAAACTGGATGGCTTTCTTGCCGCCAAGGATCTGATGGCGCAG
GGGATCAAGATCTGATCAAGAGACAGGATGAGGATCGTTTCGCATGATTGAACAAGATGGATTGCACGCA
GGTTCTCCGGCCGCTTGGGTGGAGAGGCTATTCGGCTATGACTGGGCACAACAGACAATCGGCTGCTCTG
ATGCCGCCGTGTTCCGGCTGTCAGCGCAGGGGCGCCCGGTTCTTTTTGTCAAGACCGACCTGTCCGGTGC
CCTGAATGAACTGCAGGACGAGGCAGCGCGGCTATCGTGGCTGGCCACGACGGGCGTTCCTTGCGCAGCT
GTGCTCGACGTTGTCACTGAAGCGGGAAGGGACTGGCTGCTATTGGGCGAAGTGCCGGGGCAGGATCTCC
TGTCATCTCACCTTGCTCCTGCCGAGAAAGTATCCATCATGGCTGATGCAATGCGGCGGCTGCATACGCT
TGATCCGGCTACCTGCCCATTCGACCACCAAGCGAAACATCGCATCGAGCGAGCACGTACTCGGATGGAA
GCCGGTCTTGTCGATCAGGATGATCTGGACGAAGAGCATCAGGGGCTCGCGCCAGCCGAACTGTTCGCCA
GGCTCAAGGCGCGCATGCCCGACGGCGAGGATCTCGTCGTGACCCATGGCGATGCCTGCTTGCCGAATAT
CATGGTGGAAAATGGCCGCTTTTCTGGATTCATCGACTGTGGCCGGCTGGGTGTGGCGGACCGCTATCAG
GACATAGCGTTGGCTACCCGTGATATTGCTGAAGAGCTTGGCGGCGAATGGGCTGACCGCTTCCTCGTGC
TTTACGGTATCGCCGCTCCCGATTCGCAGCGCATCGCCTTCTATCGCCTTCTTGACGAGTTCTTCTAATA
AGGGGATCTTGAAGTTCCTATTCCGAAGTTCCTATTCTCTAGAAAGTATAGGAACTTCGAAGCAGCTCCA
GCCTACACAATCGCAGTGTGTTACACCTCAGTACGACACTCAAGACGTGTAATGCTGCAATCTGCATGCA
AGCTTATCGATACCGTCGACCTCGAGGGGGGGCCCGGTACCCAATTCGCCCTATAGTGAGTCGTATTACG
CGCGCTCACTGGCCGTCGTTTTACAACGTCGTGACTGGGAAAACCCTGGCGTTACCCAACTTAATCGCCT
TGCAGCACATCCCCCTTTCGCCAGCTGGCGTAATAGCGAAGAGGCCCGCACCGATCGCCCTTCCCAACAG
TTGCGCAGCCTGAATGGCGAATGGG
[124 nt withheld, positions 2546-2669]
C
[91 nt withheld, positions 2671-2761]
A
[49 nt withheld, positions 2763-2811]
CCTTTGACGTTGGAGTCCACGTTCTTT
[37 nt withheld, positions 2839-2875]
ACCCTATCTCGGTCTATTCTTTTGATTTATAAGGGATTTTGCCGATTTCGGCCTATTGGTTAAAAAATGA
GCTGATTTAACAAAAATTTAACGCGAATTTTAACAAAATATTAACGCTTACAATTTAGGTGGCACTTTTC
GGGGAAATGTGCGCGGAACCCCTATTTGTTTATTTTTCTAAATACATTCAAATATGTATCCGCTCATGAG
ACAATAACCCTGATAAATGCTTCAATAATATTGAAAAAGGAAGAGTATGAGTATTCAACATTTCCGTGTC
GCCCTTATTCCCTTTTTTGCGGCATTTTGCCTTCCTGTTTTTGCTCACCCAGAAACGCTGGTGAAAGTAA
AAGATGCTGAAGATCAGTTGGGTGCACGAGTGGGTTACATCGAACTGGATCTCAACAGCGGTAAGATCCT
TGAGAGTTTTCGCCCCGAAGAACGTTTTCCAATGATGAGCACTTTTTGATCAGAAAAAAAGGATCATATC
GTCAATTATTACCTCCACGGGGAGAGCCTGAGCAAACTGGCCTCAGGCATTTGAGAAGCACACGGTCACA
CTGCTTCCGGTAGTCAATAAACCGGTAAACCAGCAATAGACATAAGCGGCTATTTAACGACCCTGCCCTG
AACCGACGACCGGGTCGAATTTGCTTTCGAATTTCTGCCATTCATCCGCTTATTATCACTTATTCAGGCG
TAGCAACCAGGCGTTTAAGGGCACCAATAACTGCCTTAAAAAAATTACGCCCCGCCCTGCCACTCATCGC
AGTACTGTTGTAATTCATTAAGCATTCTGCCGACATGGAAGCCATCACAAACGGCATGATGAACCTGAAT
CGCCAGCGGCATCAGCACCTTGTCGCCTTGCGTATAATATTTGCCCATGGTGAAAACGGGGGCGAAGAAG
TTGTCCATATTGGCCACGTTTAAATCAAAACTGGTGAAACTCACCCAGGGATTGGCTGAGACGAAAAACA
TATTCTCAATAAACCCTTTAGGGAAATAGGCCAGGTTTTCACCGTAACACGCCACATCTTGCGAATATAT
GTGTAGAAACTGCCGGAAATCGTCGTGGTATTCACTCCAGAGCGATGAAAACGTTTCAGTTTGCTCATGG
AAAACGGTGTAACAAGGGTGAACACTATCCCATATCACCAGCTCACCGTCTTTCATTGCCATACGTAATT
CCGGATGAGCATTCATCAGGCGGGCAAGAATGTGAATAAAGGCCGGATAAAACTTGTGCTTATTTTTCTT
TACGGTCTTTAAAAAGGCCGTAATATCCAGCTGAACGGTCTGGTTATAGGTACATTGAGCAACTGACTGA
AATGCCTCAAAATGTTCTTTACGATGCCATTGGGATATATCAACGGTGGTATATCCAGTGATTTTTTTCT
CCATTTTAGCTTCCTTAGCTCCTGAAAATCTCGACAACTCAAAAAATACGCCCGGTAGTGATCTTATTTC
ATTATGGTGAAAGTTGGAACCTCTTACGTGCCGATCAACGTCTCATTTTCGCCAAAAGTTGGCCCAGGGC
TTCCCGGTATCAACAGGGACACCAGGATTTATTTATTCTGCGAAGTGATCTTCCGTCACAGGTATTTATT
CGGTCGAAAAGGATCTAGGTGAAGATCCTTTTTGATAATCTCATGACCAAAATCCCTTAACGTGAGTTTT
CGTTCCACTGAGCGTCAGACCCCGTAGAAAAGATCAAAGGATCTTCTTGAGATCCTTTTTTTCTGCGCGT
AATCTGCTGCTTGCAAACAAAAAAACCACCGCTACCAGCGGTGGTTTGTTTGCCGGATCAAGAGCTACCA
ACTCTTTTTCCGAAGGTAACTGGCTTCAGCAGA
Features (pLannotate 1.2.2; 19 found; start..end, strand, type, name):
    645..737     +  CDS            lacI (fragment): lac repressor; lacI; The lac repressor binds to the lac operator to inhibit transcription in E. coli. This inhibition can be relieved by adding lactose or isopropyl-β-D-thiogalactopyranoside (IPTG).
    750..771     +  protein_bind   CAP binding site: CAP binding activates transcription in the presence of cAMP. E. coli catabolite activator protein
    786..816     +  promoter       lac promoter: promoter for the E. coli lac operon
    824..840     +  protein_bind   lac operator: The lac repressor binds to the lac operator to inhibit transcription in E. coli. This inhibition can be relieved by adding lactose or isopropyl-β-D-thiogalactopyranoside (IPTG). lac repressor encoded by lacI
    885..903     +  promoter       T3 promoter: promoter for bacteriophage T3 RNA polymerase
    916..944     +  misc_feature   MCS (fragment): pBluescript multiple cloning site
    973..1006    +  protein_bind   FRT (minimal): supports FLP-mediated excision but not integration (Turan and Bode, 2011) FLP recombinase from the Saccharomyces cerevisiae 2μ plasmid
   1013..1342    +  CDS            tnpA (fragment): TN5P_ECOLX - Also known as tnp. Experimental evidence at protein level: Swiss-Prot protein existence level 1. Mediates transposition of transposon Tn5 by a 'cut and paste' mechanism. First, the monomeric transposase binds the 19 bp inverted DNA repeats flanking the transposon. Then, dimerization of the DNA- bound transposase creates a synaptic DNA complex. After nicking of the first DNA strand, excision of the transposon proceeds through a series of intermediates. The transposase then mediates the insertion of the transposon at a new site by strand transfer. The activity of the wild- type tran
   1374..2165    +  CDS            neo: KKA2_KLEPN - Also known as kan, nptII. Experimental evidence at protein level: Swiss-Prot protein existence level 1. Resistance to kanamycin, neomycin, paromomycin, ribostamycin, butirosin and gentamicin B. From Klebsiella pneumoniae.
   2181..2228    +  protein_bind   FRT: FLP-mediated recombination occurs in the 8-bp core sequence TCTAGAAA (Turan and Bode, 2011). FLP recombinase from the Saccharomyces cerevisiae 2μ plasmid
   2309..2351    +  misc_feature   MCS (fragment): pBluescript multiple cloning site
   2360..2378    -  promoter       T7 promoter: promoter for bacteriophage T7 RNA polymerase
   2386..2541    +  CDS            lacZα (fragment): LacZα fragment of β-galactosidase; lacZ fragment
   2546..2974    +  rep_origin     f1 ori (sequence partly withheld): f1 bacteriophage origin of replication; arrow indicates direction of (+) strand synthesis
   3027..3131    +  promoter       AmpR promoter: bla
   3132..3341    +  CDS            AmpR (fragment): β-lactamase; bla; confers resistance to ampicillin, carbenicillin, and related antibiotics
   3620..4279    -  CDS            CmR: chloramphenicol acetyltransferase; cat; confers resistance to chloramphenicol
   4280..4382    -  promoter       cat promoter: promoter of the E. coli cat gene encoding chloramphenicol acetyltransferase
   4602..462     +  rep_origin     ori (across the origin): high-copy-number ColE1/pMB1/pBR322/pUC origin of replication
