[The description below was written by a language model from this plasmid's Addgene catalogue record and pLannotate feature annotations shown in this document.]
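Description:
pSKAP_AR is a high-copy bacterial plasmid of 4,728 bp built on the pSKAP backbone, which the feature table shows to be a pBluescript-type vector. It retains the ColE1/pUC origin, an f1 phage origin, the lac promoter/operator region, flanking T3 and T7 promoters, remnants of the pBluescript multiple cloning site and a fragment of lacZα. The original β-lactamase gene survives only as a truncated fragment behind its promoter. A complete chloramphenicol acetyltransferase gene with its own cat promoter sits in this region, consistent with the catalogue listing of chloramphenicol as the selection used for propagation in E. coli DH5alpha.

The payload lies between the two MCS remnants. It is a kanamycin/neomycin phosphotransferase gene (neo), preceded by a piece of Tn5-derived sequence annotated as a tnpA fragment. This cassette is bracketed by FRT sites, one minimal and one full length, which would in principle permit FLP recombinase to excise the marker after it has been integrated. The construct-specific element is a short unique DNA barcode designated "AR", listed as a 25 bp insert. It is not annotated in the feature table, so its exact position relative to the FRT-flanked cassette cannot be read from the record.

According to the deposit information, the plasmid is intended for allelic exchange to place the barcode on bacterial chromosomes so that strains can later be identified molecularly. The associated publication describes a digital PCR-based competitive index for high-throughput fitness analysis in Salmonella, which suggests that differently barcoded strains are quantified within mixed populations. Although it is catalogued as a bacterial expression vector, it appears to serve mainly as a source of the barcode and selection cassette rather than for protein expression.
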