Addgene plasmid #122720: pSKAP_AR
Purpose: pSKAP plasmid containing the unique DNA barcode "AR" to be used for allelic exchange on bacterial chromosomes and subsequent molecular identification.
Depositing lab: Travis Bourret. Depositing organization: Creighton University. Publication: Digital PCR-based Competitive Index for High-throughput Analysis of Fitness in Salmonella. Shaw JA, Bourret TJ. J Vis Exp. 2019 May 13;(147). doi: 10.3791/59630. PubMed 31132072.
Backbone
  Vector backbone: pSKAP
  Backbone manufacturer: Shaw and Bourret
  Backbone size w/o insert (bp): 4703
  Total vector size (bp): 4728
  Modifications to backbone: Addition of AR barcode sequence. TGTCGTACTGAGGTGTAACACACT
  Vector type: Bacterial Expression
Growth in bacteria
  Bacterial resistance: Chloramphenicol, 25 μg/mL
  Growth temperature: 37°C
  Growth strain: DH5alpha
  Copy number: High Copy
Gene/Insert
  Gene/Insert name: Barcode AR
  Insert size (bp): 25
Terms and licenses: Academic/Nonprofit Terms; Industry Terms: Not Available to Industry
How to cite: pSKAP_AR was a gift from Travis Bourret (Addgene plasmid # 122720 ; http://n2t.net/addgene:122720 ; RRID:Addgene_122720)
